>Addgene plasmid #132781 | pDRF1-GW yAT1.03 | addgene full sequence | sequence record 269480 | Addgene NGS Result
CAAGCTTCCTGAAACGGAGAAACATAAACAGGCATTGCTGGGATCACCCATACATCACTCTGTTTTGCCT
GACCTTTTCCGGTAATTTGAAAACAAACCCGGTCTCGAAGCGGAGATCCGGCGATAATTACCGCAGAAAT
AAACCCATACACGAGACGTAGAACCAGCCGCACATGGCCGGAGAAACTCCTGCGAGAATTTCGTAAACTC
GCGCGCATTGCATCTGTATTTCCTAATGCGGCACTTCCAGGCCTCGATCGAGACCGTTTATCCATTGCTT
TTTTGTTGTCTTTTTCCCTCGTTCACAGAAAGTCTGAAGAAGCTATAGTAGAACTATGAGCTTTTTTTGT
TTCTGTTTTCCTTTTTTTTTTTTTTACCTCTGTGGAAATTGTTACTCTCACACTCTTTAGTTCGTTTGTT
TGTTTTGTTTATTCCAATTATGACCGGTGACGAAACGTGGTCGATGGTGGGTACCGCTTATGCTCCCCTC
CATTAGTTTCGATTATATAAAAAGGCCAAATATTGTATTATTTTCAAATGTCCTATCATTATCGTCTAAC
ATCTAATTTCTCTTAAATTTTTTCTCTTTCTTTCCTATAACACCAATAGTGAAAATCTTTTTTTCTTCTA
TATCTACAAAAACTTTTTTTTTCTATCAACCTCGTTGATAAATTTTTTCTTTAACAATCGTTAATAATTA
ATTAATTGGAAAATAACCATTTTTTCTCTCTTTTATACACACATTCAAAAGAAAGAAAAAAAATATACCC
CAGCCTCGACTAGTGCTAGCACTAGTAAGCTTTTAATTAAATGGTTAGTAAAGGTGAAGAATTGTTCACT
GGTGTAGTGCCAATTTTAGTAGAATTAGATGGTGACGTTAACGGTCATAAGTTCTCTGTAAGCGGTGAAG
GTGAAGGTGACGCAACATACGGTAAATTAACTTTGAAATTCATTTGTACTACAGGTAAATTACCAGTTCC
ATGGCCAACTTTGGTTACTACTTTGTCTTGGGGTGTTCAATGTTTCGCTAGATACCCAGATCATATGAAG
CAACATGATTTCTTTAAGTCTGCTATGCCAGAAGGTTACGTTCAAGAAAGAACTATCTTCTTCAAGGATG
ATGGTAACTATAAGACTAGAGCTGAAGTTAAGTTCGAAGGAGATACTTTAGTTAATAGAATTGAATTGAA
GGGTATTGATTTTAAGGAAGATGGTAATATTTTGGGTCATAAGTTGGAATATAATTACTTCTCTGATAAC
GTTTACATTACTGCTGATAAGCAAAAGAACGGTATTAAGGCGAACTTCAAGATTAGACATAACATTGAAG
ATGGTGGTGTTCAATTAGCTGATCATTACCAACAAAACACTCCAATTGGTGACGGTCCAGTTTTGTTGCC
AGATAACCATTACTTGTCTACTCAATCTAAGTTGTCTAAGGATCCAAACGAAAAGAGAGATCATATGGTT
TTGTTGGAATTCGTTACTGCTGCTATCGATATGAAAACTGTGAAAGTGAATATAACAACCCCTGATGGGC
CAGTCTACGACGCTGATATCGAGATGGTGTCCGTGCGGGCCGAGAGTGGTGATCTCGGCATCCTCCCCGG
TCACATTCCCACAAAGGCCCCACTGAAGATCGGAGCTGTGCGGCTGAAGAAGGACGGCCAAACCGAGATG
GTCGCAGTCTCAGGCGGCACTGTTGAAGTGCGGCCTGACCACGTTACCATTAATGCTCAAGCCGCTGAAA
CAGCCGAAGGAATCGACAAAGAGAGAGCAGAAGCCGCAAGACAGAGGGCCCAGGAGCGGCTGAACTCTCA
ATCCGATGACACCGATATTCGCCGGGCCGAGCTGGCACTGCAGAGGGCCCTGAACAGACTGGACGTGGCT
GGGAAGGCAAACGAATTCATGGTGAGCAAGGGCGAGGAGGTCATCAAAGAGTTCATGCGCTTCAAGGTGC
GCATGGAGGGCTCCATGAACGGCCACGAGTTCGAGATCGAGGGCGAGGGCGAGGGCCGCCCCTACGAGGG
CACCCAGACCGCCAAGCTGAAGGTGACCAAGGGCGGCCCCCTGCCCTTCGCCTGGGACATCCTGTCCCCC
CAGTTCATGTACGGCTCCAAGGCGTACGTGAAGCACCCCGCCGACATCCCCGATTACAAGAAGCTGTCCT
TCCCCGAGGGCTTCAAGTGGGAGCGCGTGATGAACTTCGAGGACGGCGGTCTGGTGACCGTGACCCAGGA
CTCCTCCCTGCAGGACGGCACGCTGATCTACAAGGTGAAGATGCGCGGCACCAACTTCCCCCCCGACGGC
CCCGTAATGCAGAAGAAGACCATGGGCTGGGAGGCCTCCACCGAGCGCCTGTACCCCCGCGACGGCGTGC
TGAAGGGCGAGATCCACCAGGCCCTGAAGCTGAAGGACGGCGGCCACTACCTGGTGGAGTTCAAGACCAT
CTACATGGCCAAGAAGCCCGTGCAACTGCCCGGCTACTACTACGTGGACACCAAGCTGGACATCACCTCC
CACAACGAGGACTACACCATCGTGGAACAGTACGAGCGCTCCGAGGGCCGCCACCACCTGTTCCTGGGGC
ATGGCACCGGCAGCACCGGCAGCGGCAGCTCCGGCACCGCCTCCTCCGAGGACAACAACATGGCCGTCAT
CAAAGAGTTCATGCGCTTCAAGGTGCGCATGGAGGGCTCCATGAACGGCCACGAGTTCGAGATCGAGGGC
GAGGGCGAGGGCCGCCCCTACGAGGGCACCCAGACCGCCAAGCTGAAGGTGACCAAGGGCGGCCCCCTGC
CCTTCGCCTGGGACATCCTGTCCCCCCAGTTCATGTACGGCTCCAAGGCGTACGTGAAGCACCCCGCCGA
CATCCCCGATTACAAGAAGCTGTCCTTCCCCGAGGGCTTCAAGTGGGAGCGCGTGATGAACTTCGAGGAC
GGCGGTCTGGTGACCGTGACCCAGGACTCCTCCCTGCAGGACGGCACGCTGATCTACAAGGTGAAGATGC
GCGGCACCAACTTCCCCCCCGACGGCCCCGTAATGCAGAAGAAGACCATGGGCTGGGAGGCCTCCACCGA
GCGCCTGTACCCCCGCGACGGCGTGCTGAAGGGCGAGATCCACCAGGCCCTGAAGCTGAAGGACGGCGGC
CACTACCTGGTGGAGTTCAAGACCATCTACATGGCCAAGAAGCCCGTGCAACTGCCCGGCTACTACTACG
TGGACACCAAGCTGGACATCACCTCCCACAACGAGGACTACACCATCGTGGAACAGTACGAGCGCTCCGA
GGGCCGCCACCACCTGTTCCTGTACGGCATGGACGAGCTGTACAAGTAAGCGGCCGCACCCAGCTTTCTT
GTACAAAGTGGTGTAGTTAATTCATGATGGCCGCTGCAGGTCGACCTCGAGGGGGGGCCCGGTACCCAAT
TCGCCCTATAGTGAGTCGTATTACGCGCGGATCCAGCTTTGGACTTCTTCGCCAGAGGTTTGGTCAAGTC
TCCAATCAAGGTTGTCGGCTTGTCTACCTTGCCAGAAATTTACGAAAAGATGGAAAAGGGTCAAATCGTT
GGTAGATACGTTGTTGACACTTCTAAATAAGCGAATTTCTTATGATTTATGATTTTTATTATTAAATAAG
TTATAAAAAAAATAAGTGTATACAAATTTTAAAGTGACTCTTAGGTTTTAAAACGAAAATTCTTATTCTT
GAGTAACTCTTTCCTGTAGGTCAGGTTGCTTTCTCAGGTATAGCATGAGGTCGCTCTTATTGACCACACC
TCTACCGGCATGCCAATTCACTGGCCGTCGTTTTACAACGTCGTGACTGGGAAAACCCTGGCGTTACCCA
ACTTAATCGCCTTGCAGCACATCCCCCTTTCGCCAGCTGGCGTAATAGCGAAGAGGCCCGCACCGATCGC
CCTTCCCAACAGTTGCGCAGCCTGAATGGCGAATGGCGCCTGATGCGGTATTTTCTCCTTACGCATCTGT
GCGGTATTTCACACCGCATAATCGGATCGTACTTGTTACCCATCATTGAATTTTGAACATCCGAACCTGG
GAGTTTTCCCTGAAACAGATAGTATATTTGAACCTGTATAATAATATATAGTCTAGCGCTTTACGGAAGA
CAATGTATGTATTTCGGTTCCTGGAGAAACTATTGCATCTATTGCATAGGTAATCTTGCACGTCGCATCC
CCGGTTCATTTTCTGCGTTTCCATCTTGCACTTCAATAGCATATCTTTGTTAACGAAGCATCTGTGCTTC
ATTTTGTAGAACAAAAATGCAACGCGAGAGCGCTAATTTTTCAAACAAAGAATCTGAGCTGCATTTTTAC
AGAACAGAAATGCAACGCGAAAGCGCTATTTTACCAACGAAGAATCTGTGCTTCATTTTTGTAAAACAAA
AATGCAACGCGAGAGCGCTAATTTTTCAAACAAAGAATCTGAGCTGCATTTTTACAGAACAGAAATGCAA
CGCGAGAGCGCTATTTTACCAACAAAGAATCTATACTTCTTTTTTGTTCTACAAAAATGCATCCCGAGAG
CGCTATTTTTCTAACAAAGCATCTTAGATTACTTTTTTTCTCCTTTGTGCGCTCTATAATGCAGTCTCTT
GATAACTTTTTGCACTGTAGGTCCGTTAAGGTTAGAAGAAGGCTACTTTGGTGTCTATTTTCTCTTCCAT
AAAAAAAGCCTGACTCCACTTCCCGCGTTTACTGATTACTAGCGAAGCTGCGGGTGCATTTTTTCAAGAT
AAAGGCATCCCCGATTATATTCTATACCGATGTGGATTGCGCATACTTTGTGAACAGAAAGTGATAGCGT
TGATGATTCTTCATTGGTCAGAAAATTATGAACGGTTTCTTCTATTTTGTCTCTATATACTACGTATAGG
AAATGTTTACATTTTCGTATTGTTTTCGATTCACTCTATGAATAGTTCTTACTACAATTTTTTTGTCTAA
AGAGTAATACTAGAGATAAACATAAAAAATGTAGAGGTCGAGTTTAGATGCAAGTTCAAGGAGCGAAAGG
TGGATGGGTAGGTTATATAGGGATATAGCACAGAGATATATAGCAAAGAGATACTTTTGAGCAATGTTTG
TGGAAGCGGTATTCGCAATATTTTAGTAGCTCGTTACAGTCCGGTGCGTTTTTGGTTTTTTGAAAGTGCG
TCTTCAGAGCGCTTTTGGTTTTCAAAAGCGCTCTGAAGTTCCTATACTTTCTAGCTAGAGAATAGGAACT
TCGGAATAGGAACTTCAAAGCGTTTCCGAAAACGAGCGCTTCCGAAAATGCAACGCGAGCTGCGCACATA
CAGCTCACTGTTCACGTCGCACCTATATCTGCGTGTTGCCTGTATATATATATACATGAGAAGAACGGCA
TAGTGCGTGTTTATGCTTAAATGCGTACTTATATGCGTCTATTTATGTAGGATGAAAGGTAGTCTAGTAC
CTCCTGTGATATTATCCCATTCCATGCGGGGTATCGTATGCTTCCTTCAGCACTACCCTTTAGCTGTTCT
ATATGCTGCCACTCCTCAATTGGATTAGTCTCATCCTTCAATGCTATCATTTCCTTTGATATTGGATCGA
TCCGATGATAAGCTGTCAAACATGAGAATTGGGTAATAACTGATATAATTAAATTGAAGCTCTAATTTGT
GAGTTTAGTATACATGCATTTACTTATAATACAGTTTTTTAGTTTTGCTGGCCGCATCTTCTCAAATATG
CTTCCCAGCCTGCTTTTCTGTAACGTTCACCCTCTACCTTAGCATCCCTTCCCTTTGCAAATAGTCCTCT
TCCAACAATAATAATGTCAGATCCTGTAGAGACCACATCATCCACGGTTCTATACTGTTGACCCAATGCG
TCTCCCTTGTCATCTAAACCCACACCGGGTGTCATAATCAACCAATCGTAACCTTCATCTCTTCCACCCA
TGTCTCTTTGAGCAATAAAGCCGATAACAAAATCTTTGTCGCTCTTCGCAATGTCAACAGTACCCTTAGT
ATATTCTCCAGTAGATAGGGAGCCCTTGCATGACAATTCTGCTAACATCAAAAGGCCTCTAGGTTCCTTT
GTTACTTCTTCTGCCGCCTGCTTCAAACCGCTAACAATACCTGGGCCCACCACACCGTGTGCATTCGTAA
TGTCTGCCCATTCTGCTATTCTGTATACACCCGCAGAGTACTGCAATTTGACTGTATTACCAATGTCAGC
AAATTTTCTGTCTTCGAAGAGTAAAAAATTGTACTTGGCGGATAATGCCTTTAGCGGCTTAACTGTGCCC
TCCATGGAAAAATCAGTCAAGATATCCACATGTGTTTTTAGTAAACAAATTTTGGGACCTAATGCTTCAA
CTAACTCCAGTAATTCCTTGGTGGTACGAACATCCAATGAAGCACACAAGTTTGTTTGCTTTTCGTGCAT
GATATTAAATAGCTTGGCAGCAACAGGACTAGGATGAGTAGCAGCACGTTCCTTATATGTAGCTTTCGAC
ATGATTTATCTTCGTTTCCTGCATGTTTTTGTTCTGTGCAGTTGGGTTAAGAATACTGGGCAATTTCATG
TTTCTTCAACACTACATATGCGTATATATACCAATCTAAGTCTGTGCTCCTTCCTTCGTTCTTCCTTCTG
TTCGGAGATTACCGAATCAAAAAAATTTCAAGGAAACCGAAATCAAAAAAAAGAATAAAAAAAAAATGAT
GAATTGAAAAGCTAATTCTTGAAGACGAAAGGGCCTCGTGATACGCCTATTTTTATAGGTTAATGTCATG
ATAATAATGGTTTCTTAGACGTCAGGTGGCACTTTTCGGGGAAATGTGCGCGGAACCCCTATTTGTTTAT
TTTTCTAAATACATTCAAATATGTATCCGCTCATGAGACAATAACCCTGATAAATGCTTCAATAATATTG
AAAAAGGAAGAGTATGAGTATTCAACATTTCCGTGTCGCCCTTATTCCCTTTTTTGCGGCATTTTGCCTT
CCTGTTTTTGCTCACCCAGAAACGCTGGTGAAAGTAAAAGATGCTGAAGATCAGTTGGGTGCACGAGTGG
GTTACATCGAACTGGATCTCAACAGCGGTAAGATCCTTGAGAGTTTTCGCCCCGAAGAACGTTTTCCAAT
GATGAGCACTTTTAAAGTTCTGCTATGTGGCGCGGTATTATCCCGTATTGACGCCGGGCAAGAGCAACTC
GGTCGCCGCATACACTATTCTCAGAATGACTTGGTTGAGTACTCACCAGTCACAGAAAAGCATCTTACGG
ATGGCATGACAGTAAGAGAATTATGCAGTGCTGCCATAACCATGAGTGATAACACTGCGGCCAACTTACT
TCTGACAACGATCGGAGGACCGAAGGAGCTAACCGCTTTTTTGCACAACATGGGGGATCATGTAACTCGC
CTTGATCGTTGGGAACCGGAGCTGAATGAAGCCATACCAAACGACGAGCGTGACACCACGATGCCTGTAG
CAATGGCAACAACGTTGCGCAAACTATTAACTGGCGAACTACTTACTCTAGCTTCCCGGCAACAATTAAT
AGACTGGATGGAGGCGGATAAAGTTGCAGGACCACTTCTGCGCTCGGCCCTTCCGGCTGGCTGGTTTATT
GCTGATAAATCTGGAGCCGGTGAGCGTGGGTCTCGCGGTATCATTGCAGCACTGGGGCCAGATGGTAAGC
CCTCCCGTATCGTAGTTATCTACACGACGGGGAGTCAGGCAACTATGGATGAACGAAATAGACAGATCGC
TGAGATAGGTGCCTCACTGATTAAGCATTGGTAACTGTCAGACCAAGTTTACTCATATATACTTTAGATT
GATTTAAAACTTCATTTTTAATTTAAAAGGATCTAGGTGAAGATCCTTTTTGATAATCTCATGACCAAAA
TCCCTTAACGTGAGTTTTCGTTCCACTGAGCGTCAGACCCCGTAGAAAAGATCAAAGGATCTTCTTGAGA
TCCTTTTTTTCTGCGCGTAATCTGCTGCTTGCAAACAAAAAAACCACCGCTACCAGCGGTGGTTTGTTTG
CCGGATCAAGAGCTACCAACTCTTTTTCCGAAGGTAACTGGCTTCAGCAGAGCGCAGATACCAAATACTG
TTCTTCTAGTGTAGCCGTAGTTAGGCCACCACTTCAAGAACTCTGTAGCACCGCCTACATACCTCGCTCT
GCTAATCCTGTTACCAGTGGCTGCTGCCAGTGGCGATAAGTCGTGTCTTACCGGGTTGGACTCAAGACGA
TAGTTACCGGATAAGGCGCAGCGGTCGGGCTGAACGGGGGGTTCGTGCACACAGCCCAGCTTGGAGCGAA
CGACCTACACCGAACTGAGATACCTACAGCGTGAGCTATGAGAAAGCGCCACGCTTCCCGAAGGGAGAAA
GGCGGACAGGTATCCGGTAAGCGGCAGGGTCGGAACAGGAGAGCGCACGAGGGAGCTTCCAGGGGGAAAC
GCCTGGTATCTTTATAGTCCTGTCGGGTTTCGCCACCTCTGACTTGAGCGTCGATTTTTGTGATGCTCGT
CAGGGGGGCGGAGCCTATGGAAAAACGCCAGCAACGCGGCCTTTTTACGGTTCCTGGCCTTTTGCTGGCC
TTTTGCTCACATGTTCTTTCCTGCGTTATCCCCTGATTCTGTGGATAACCGTATTACCGCCTTTGAGTGA
GCTGATACCGCTCGCCGCAGCCGAACGACCGAGCGCAGCGAGTCAGTGAGCGAGGAAGCGGAAGAGCGCC
CAATACGCAAACCGCCTCTCCCCGCGCGTTGGCCGATTCATTAATGCAGCTGGCACGACAGGTTTCCCGA
CTGGAAAGCGGGCAGTGAGCGCAACGCAATTAATGTGAGTTAGCTCACTCATTAGGCACCCCAGGCTTTA
CACTTTATGCTTCCGGCTCGTATGTTGTGTGGAATTGTGAGCGGATAACAATTTCACACAGGAAACAGCT
ATGACCATGATTACGCCAAGCTTACCGCATCAGGAAATTGTAAGCGTTAATATTTTGTTAAAATTCGCGT
TAAATTTTTGTTAAATCAGCTCATTTTTTAACCAATAGGCCGAAATCGGCAAAATCCCTTATAAATCAAA
AGAATAGACCGAGATAGGGT
[37 nt withheld, positions 9121-9157]
AAAGAACGTGGACTCCAACGTCAAAGG
[49 nt withheld, positions 9185-9233]
T
[91 nt withheld, positions 9235-9325]
G
[124 nt withheld, positions 9327-9450]
CCATTCGC
Features (pLannotate 1.2.2; 26 found; start..end, strand, type, name):
      3..257     -  CDS            BRP1 (fragment): BRP1_YEAST - Protein predicted: Swiss-Prot protein existence level 4. From Saccharomyces cerevisiae (strain ATCC 204508 / S288c) (Baker's yeast).
    359..375     -  promoter       ARG4 promoter (fragment): S. cerevisiae ARG4
    480..563     +  CDS            YG007_YEAST: Protein predicted: Swiss-Prot protein existence level 4. From Saccharomyces cerevisiae (strain ATCC 204508 / S288c) (Baker's yeast).
    811..1494    +  CDS            mTurquoise2: mTurquoise2 is a basic (constitutively fluorescent) cyan fluorescent protein published in 2012, derived from Aequorea victoria. It is reported to be a rapidly-maturing monomer with very low acid sensitivity.
   1501..1896    +  CDS            atpC: ATPE_BACSU - Experimental evidence at protein level: Swiss-Prot protein existence level 1. Produces ATP from ADP in the presence of a proton gradient across the membrane. From Bacillus subtilis (strain 168).
   1909..3336    +  CDS            tdTomato: tdTomato is a basic (constitutively fluorescent) orange fluorescent protein published in 2004, derived from Discosoma sp.. It is reported to be a somewhat slowly-maturing tandem dimer with low acid sensitivity.
   3348..3372    -  protein_bind   attB2: mutant version of attB; recombination site for the Gateway® BP reaction BP Clonase™
   3400..3426    +  misc_feature   MCS (fragment): pBluescript multiple cloning site
   3435..3453    -  promoter       T7 promoter: promoter for bacteriophage T7 RNA polymerase
   3454..3597    +  CDS            ADH1 (fragment): ADH1_YEAST - Also known as ADC1. Experimental evidence at protein level: Swiss-Prot protein existence level 1. This isozyme preferentially catalyzes the conversion of primary unbranched alcohols to their corresponding aldehydes. Also shows activity toward secondary alcohols. From Saccharomyces cerevisiae (strain ATCC 204508 / S288c) (Baker's yeast).
   3601..3788    +  terminator     ADH1 terminator: S. cerevisiae ADH1; transcription terminator for the S. cerevisiae alcohol dehydrogenase 1 (ADH1) gene
   3796..3953    +  CDS            lacZα (fragment): LacZα fragment of β-galactosidase; lacZ fragment
   3959..4010    -  misc_feature   bom (fragment): basis of mobility region from pBR322
   4015..4098    +  CDS            RAF1 (fragment): RAF_YEAST - Experimental evidence at transcript level: Swiss-Prot protein existence level 2. Antagonizes transcriptional repression of recombinase FLP by REP1-REP2. May play a role in plasmid partitioning. From Saccharomyces cerevisiae (strain ATCC 204508 / S288c) (Baker's yeast).
   4252..5598    -  rep_origin     2μ ori: yeast 2μ plasmid origin of replication
   5603..5619    -  promoter       tet promoter (fragment): E. coli promoter for tetracycline efflux protein gene
   5709..6512    -  CDS            URA3: orotidine-5'-phosphate decarboxylase, required for uracil biosynthesis; S. cerevisiae URA3; yeast auxotrophic marker, counterselectable with 5-fluoroorotic acid (5-FOA)
   6513..6728    -  promoter       URA3 promoter: S. cerevisiae URA3
   6839..6943    +  promoter       AmpR promoter: bla
   6944..7804    +  CDS            AmpR: β-lactamase; bla; confers resistance to ampicillin, carbenicillin, and related antibiotics
   7975..8563    +  rep_origin     ori: high-copy-number ColE1/pMB1/pBR322/pUC origin of replication
   8746..8838    +  CDS            lacI (fragment): lac repressor; lacI; The lac repressor binds to the lac operator to inhibit transcription in E. coli. This inhibition can be relieved by adding lactose or isopropyl-β-D-thiogalactopyranoside (IPTG).
   8851..8872    +  protein_bind   CAP binding site: CAP binding activates transcription in the presence of cAMP. E. coli catabolite activator protein
   8887..8917    +  promoter       lac promoter: promoter for the E. coli lac operon
   8925..8941    +  protein_bind   lac operator: The lac repressor binds to the lac operator to inhibit transcription in E. coli. This inhibition can be relieved by adding lactose or isopropyl-β-D-thiogalactopyranoside (IPTG). lac repressor encoded by lacI
   9022..9450    -  rep_origin     f1 ori (sequence partly withheld): f1 bacteriophage origin of replication; arrow indicates direction of (+) strand synthesis
