[The description below was written by a language model from this plasmid's Addgene catalogue record and pLannotate feature annotations shown in this document.]
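Description:
pDRF1-GW yAT1.03 is a yeast expression plasmid carrying a genetically encoded FRET biosensor for measuring ATP in budding yeast. It is built on the pDRF1-GW backbone, an E. coli–yeast shuttle vector. A high-copy ColE1/pUC-type origin and the β-lactamase gene (AmpR) allow propagation and ampicillin selection in bacteria, and an f1 origin is also present. In Saccharomyces cerevisiae the plasmid is maintained episomally through the 2μ origin and selected with the URA3 auxotrophic marker, which complements uracil auxotrophy and can be counterselected with 5-FOA. A remnant attB2 site, a pBluescript polylinker fragment and lac-derived elements reflect the Gateway-compatible history of the backbone.

The payload is a single fusion open reading frame. The cyan fluorescent protein mTurquoise2 (the "ymTq2" of the insert name) serves as FRET donor. It is followed by the Bacillus subtilis ATP synthase epsilon subunit (atpC) as the ATP-binding domain and then by tdTomato as the acceptor. In sensors of this design, ATP binding changes the conformation of the epsilon subunit, which alters the distance or orientation between the two fluorophores and thus the FRET ratio, giving a readout of intracellular ATP in living cells. The cassette is terminated by the ADH1 terminator. The promoter driving it is not named in the catalogue fields and is not annotated as such in the feature table, which detects only fragmentary yeast genomic matches upstream of the coding sequence. The depositor notes a 726 bp duplication in the tdTomato region that is not expected to impair function. The associated work used the sensor to study cell-to-cell heterogeneity in ATP during nutrient transitions.
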