Addgene plasmid #132781: pDRF1-GW yAT1.03
Purpose: FRET biosensor for ATP measurements in budding yeast
Depositing lab: Bas Teusink. Depositing organization: Vrije Universiteit Amsterdam. Publication: An Improved ATP FRET Sensor For Yeast Shows Heterogeneity During Nutrient Transitions. Botman D, van Heerden JH, Teusink B. ACS Sens. 2020 Mar 27;5(3):814-822. doi: 10.1021/acssensors.9b02475. Epub 2020 Mar 3. PubMed 32077276.
Backbone
  Vector backbone: pDRF1-GW
  Vector type: Yeast Expression
  Selectable markers: URA3
Growth in bacteria
  Bacterial resistance: Ampicillin, 100 μg/mL
  Growth temperature: 37°C
  Growth strain: DH5alpha
  Copy number: High Copy
Gene/Insert
  Gene/Insert name: yAT1.03 ymTq2-tdTomato
  Species: B. Subtilis
  Cloning method: Restriction Enzyme; 5′ cloning site NheI, SpeI, XbaI (unknown if destroyed); 3′ cloning site NotI (unknown if destroyed)
  Sequencing primers: 5′ AACAATCGTTAATAATTAATTAATTGG; 3′ GAGTCACTTTAAAATTTGTATACAC
Terms and licenses: Academic/Nonprofit Terms; Industry Terms: Not Available to Industry
Depositor comments: A 726 bp duplication is present in the tdTomato region, but this should not impact plasmid functionality.
How to cite: pDRF1-GW yAT1.03 was a gift from Bas Teusink (Addgene plasmid # 132781 ; http://n2t.net/addgene:132781 ; RRID:Addgene_132781)
